Addgene plasmid #187060: pCMV‐ABEmaxNGX‐NGC
Purpose: ABEmax-SpCas9-NGX-NGC
Depositing lab: Renzhi Han. Depositing organization: Ohio State University. Publication: Efficient precise in vivo base editing in adult dystrophic mice. Xu L, Zhang C, Li H, Wang P, Gao Y, Mokadam NA, Ma J, Arnold WD, Han R. Nat Commun. 2021 Jun 17;12(1):3719. doi: 10.1038/s41467-021-23996-y. PubMed 34140489.
Backbone
  Vector backbone: pCMV
  Vector type: Mammalian Expression, CRISPR
Growth in bacteria
  Bacterial resistance: Ampicillin, 100 μg/mL
  Growth temperature: 37°C
  Growth strain: DH5alpha
  Copy number: High Copy
Gene/Insert
  Gene/Insert name: ABEmaxNGX‐NGC
  Species: Synthetic
  Promoter: CMV
  Cloning method: Restriction Enzyme; 5′ cloning site NotI (not destroyed); 3′ cloning site AgeI (not destroyed)
  Sequencing primers: 5′ TACGGTGGGAGGTCTATATAAGCAGAG
Terms and licenses: Academic/Nonprofit Terms; Industry Terms: Not Available to Industry
Depositor comments: The Cas9 variant carries the following mutations: A262T/R324L/S409I/E480K/E543D (M694 was not changed) and L1111R/D1135V/G1218R/E1219F/A1322R/R1335E/T1337R
How to cite: pCMV‐ABEmaxNGX‐NGC was a gift from Renzhi Han (Addgene plasmid # 187060 ; http://n2t.net/addgene:187060 ; RRID:Addgene_187060)
