[The description below was written by a language model from this plasmid's Addgene catalogue record and pLannotate feature annotations shown in this document.]
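Description:
pCMV‐ABEmaxNGX‐NGC is an 8.8 kb mammalian expression plasmid on a pCMV backbone that encodes an adenine base editor built on an engineered Streptococcus pyogenes Cas9 variant. It is maintained in E. coli at high copy through a ColE1/pUC-type origin and selected with ampicillin via the β-lactamase gene and its native promoter. Small remnants of lac regulatory sequence (lac promoter, operator, CAP site, a lacI fragment), a bom fragment and an SV40 promoter fragment are backbone leftovers with no evident role in the payload. No mammalian selection marker or guide RNA cassette is annotated, so a guide would presumably have to be supplied separately.

The synthetic insert, cloned between NotI and AgeI sites, is driven by the human CMV immediate early enhancer and promoter and terminated by the bovine growth hormone polyadenylation signal. A T7 promoter upstream of the coding region could also allow in vitro transcription. The open reading frame follows the ABEmax layout: two tandem copies of the E. coli tRNA adenosine deaminase TadA fused upstream of Cas9, which directs the deaminase to a guide-specified site to convert A•T to G•C base pairs without a double-strand break. The annotation tool labels the Cas9 segment as a dCas9 fragment, but this is a similarity match, and the record does not state whether the enzyme is a nickase or catalytically dead. According to the depositor, the Cas9 carries A262T/R324L/S409I/E480K/E543D (with M694 left unchanged) plus L1111R/D1135V/G1218R/E1219F/A1322R/R1335E/T1337R. Together with the NGX-NGC name, these substitutions suggest altered PAM recognition favouring NGC sites, though the record does not say so explicitly. The associated publication concerns in vivo base editing in adult dystrophic mice.
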