Features (pLannotate 1.2.2; 17 found; start..end, strand, type, name):
    529..1389    -  CDS            AmpR: β-lactamase; bla; confers resistance to ampicillin, carbenicillin, and related antibiotics
   1390..1494    -  promoter       AmpR promoter: bla
   1565..1609    -  misc_feature   bom (fragment): basis of mobility region from pBR322
   1764..2143    +  enhancer       CMV enhancer: human cytomegalovirus immediate early enhancer
   2144..2347    +  promoter       CMV promoter: human cytomegalovirus (CMV) immediate early promoter
   2389..2407    +  promoter       T7 promoter: promoter for bacteriophage T7 RNA polymerase
   2478..2954    +  CDS            tadA: TADA_ECOLI - Also known as yfhC. Experimental evidence at protein level: Swiss-Prot protein existence level 1. Catalyzes the deamination of adenosine to inosine at the wobble position 34 of tRNA(Arg2). Essential for cell viability. From Escherichia coli (strain K12).
   3075..3566    +  CDS            tadA: TADA_ECOLI - Also known as yfhC. Experimental evidence at protein level: Swiss-Prot protein existence level 1. Catalyzes the deamination of adenosine to inosine at the wobble position 34 of tRNA(Arg2). Essential for cell viability. From Escherichia coli (strain K12).
   3666..7767    +  CDS            dCas9 (fragment): catalytically dead mutant of the Cas9 endonuclease from the Streptococcus pyogenes Type II CRISPR/Cas system RNA-guided DNA-binding protein that lacks endonuclease activity due to the D10A mutation in the RuvC catalytic domain and the N863A mutation in the HNH catalytic domain
   7884..8108    +  polyA_signal   bGH poly(A) signal: bovine growth hormone polyadenylation signal
   8112..8133    +  promoter       SV40 promoter (fragment): SV40 enhancer and early promoter
   8138..8154    +  misc_feature   MCS (fragment): pBluescript multiple cloning site
   8203..8219    -  protein_bind   lac operator: The lac repressor binds to the lac operator to inhibit transcription in E. coli. This inhibition can be relieved by adding lactose or isopropyl-β-D-thiogalactopyranoside (IPTG). lac repressor encoded by lacI
   8227..8257    -  promoter       lac promoter: promoter for the E. coli lac operon
   8272..8293    -  protein_bind   CAP binding site: CAP binding activates transcription in the presence of cAMP. E. coli catabolite activator protein
   8306..8398    -  CDS            lacI (fragment): lac repressor; lacI; The lac repressor binds to the lac operator to inhibit transcription in E. coli. This inhibition can be relieved by adding lactose or isopropyl-β-D-thiogalactopyranoside (IPTG).
   8581..358     -  rep_origin     ori (across the origin): high-copy-number ColE1/pMB1/pBR322/pUC origin of replication
>Addgene plasmid #187060 | pCMV‐ABEmaxNGX‐NGC | addgene full sequence | sequence record 369028 | Addgene NGS Result
CGTTCGCTCCAAGCTGGGCTGTGTGCACGAACCCCCCGTTCAGCCCGACCGCTGCGCCTTATCCGGTAAC
TATCGTCTTGAGTCCAACCCGGTAAGACACGACTTATCGCCACTGGCAGCAGCCACTGGTAACAGGATTA
GCAGAGCGAGGTATGTAGGCGGTGCTACAGAGTTCTTGAAGTGGTGGCCTAACTACGGCTACACTAGAAG
AACAGTATTTGGTATCTGCGCTCTGCTGAAGCCAGTTACCTTCGGAAAAAGAGTTGGTAGCTCTTGATCC
GGCAAACAAACCACCGCTGGTAGCGGTGGTTTTTTTGTTTGCAAGCAGCAGATTACGCGCAGAAAAAAAG
GATCTCAAGAAGATCCTTTGATCTTTTCTACGGGGTCTGACACTCAGTGGAACGAAAACTCACGTTAAGG
GATTTTGGTCATGAGATTATCAAAAAGGATCTTCACCTAGATCCTTTTAAATTAAAAATGAAGTTTTAAA
TCAATCTAAAGTATATATGAGTAAACTTGGTCTGACAGTTACCAATGCTTAATCAGTGAGGCACCTATCT
CAGCGATCTGTCTATTTCGTTCATCCATAGTTGCCTGACTCCCCGTCGTGTAGATAACTACGATACGGGA
GGGCTTACCATCTGGCCCCAGTGCTGCAATGATACCGCGAGACCCACGCTCACCGGCTCCAGATTTATCA
GCAATAAACCAGCCAGCCGGAAGGGCCGAGCGCAGAAGTGGTCCTGCAACTTTATCCGCCTCCATCCAGT
CTATTAATTGTTGCCGGGAAGCTAGAGTAAGTAGTTCGCCAGTTAATAGTTTGCGCAACGTTGTTGCCAT
TGCTACAGGCATCGTGGTGTCACGCTCGTCGTTTGGTATGGCTTCATTCAGCTCCGGTTCCCAACGATCA
AGGCGAGTTACATGATCCCCCATGTTGTGCAAAAAAGCGGTTAGCTCCTTCGGTCCTCCGATCGTTGTCA
GAAGTAAGTTGGCCGCAGTGTTATCACTCATGGTTATGGCAGCACTGCATAATTCTCTTACTGTCATGCC
ATCCGTAAGATGCTTTTCTGTGACTGGTGAGTACTCAACCAAGTCATTCTGAGAATAGTGTATGCGGCGA
CCGAGTTGCTCTTGCCCGGCGTCAATACGGGATAATACCGCGCCACATAGCAGAACTTTAAAAGTGCTCA
TCATTGGAAAACGTTCTTCGGGGCGAAAACTCTCAAGGATCTTACCGCTGTTGAGATCCAGTTCGATGTA
ACCCACTCGTGCACCCAACTGATCTTCAGCATCTTTTACTTTCACCAGCGTTTCTGGGTGAGCAAAAACA
GGAAGGCAAAATGCCGCAAAAAAGGGAATAAGGGCGACACGGAAATGTTGAATACTCATACTCTTCCTTT
TTCAATATTATTGAAGCATTTATCAGGGTTATTGTCTCATGAGCGGATACATATTTGAATGTATTTAGAA
AAATAAACAAATAGGGGTTCCGCGCACATTTCCCCGAAAAGTGCCACCTGACGTCGACGGATCGGGAGAT
CGATCTCCCGATCCCCTAGGGTCGACTCTCAGTACAATCTGCTCTGATGCCGCATAGTTAAGCCAGTATC
TGCTCCCTGCTTGTGTGTTGGAGGTCGCTGAGTAGTGCGCGAGCAAAATTTAAGCTACAACAAGGCAAGG
CTTGACCGACAATTGCATGAAGAATCTGCTTAGGGTTAGGCGTTTTGCGCTGCTTCGCGATGTACGGGCC
AGATATACGCGTTGACATTGATTATTGACTAGTTATTAATAGTAATCAATTACGGGGTCATTAGTTCATA
GCCCATATATGGAGTTCCGCGTTACATAACTTACGGTAAATGGCCCGCCTGGCTGACCGCCCAACGACCC
CCGCCCATTGACGTCAATAATGACGTATGTTCCCATAGTAACGCCAATAGGGACTTTCCATTGACGTCAA
TGGGTGGAGTATTTACGGTAAACTGCCCACTTGGCAGTACATCAAGTGTATCATATGCCAAGTACGCCCC
CTATTGACGTCAATGACGGTAAATGGCCCGCCTGGCATTATGCCCAGTACATGACCTTATGGGACTTTCC
TACTTGGCAGTACATCTACGTATTAGTCATCGCTATTACCATGGTGATGCGGTTTTGGCAGTACATCAAT
GGGCGTGGATAGCGGTTTGACTCACGGGGATTTCCAAGTCTCCACCCCATTGACGTCAATGGGAGTTTGT
TTTGGCACCAAAATCAACGGGACTTTCCAAAATGTCGTAACAACTCCGCCCCATTGACGCAAATGGGCGG
TAGGCGTGTACGGTGGGAGGTCTATATAAGCAGAGCTGGTTTAGTGAACCGTCAGATCCGCTAGAGATCC
GCGGCCGCTAATACGACTCACTATAGGGAGAGCCGCCACCATGAAACGGACAGCCGACGGAAGCGAGTTC
GAGTCACCAAAGAAGAAGCGGAAAGTCTCTGAAGTCGAGTTTAGCCACGAGTATTGGATGAGGCACGCAC
TGACCCTGGCAAAGCGAGCATGGGATGAAAGAGAAGTCCCCGTGGGCGCCGTGCTGGTGCACAACAATAG
AGTGATCGGAGAGGGATGGAACAGGCCAATCGGCCGCCACGACCCTACCGCACACGCAGAGATCATGGCA
CTGAGGCAGGGAGGCCTGGTCATGCAGAATTACCGCCTGATCGATGCCACCCTGTATGTGACACTGGAGC
CATGCGTGATGTGCGCAGGAGCAATGATCCACAGCAGGATCGGAAGAGTGGTGTTCGGAGCACGGGACGC
CAAGACCGGCGCAGCAGGCTCCCTGATGGATGTGCTGCACCACCCCGGCATGAACCACCGGGTGGAGATC
ACAGAGGGAATCCTGGCAGACGAGTGCGCCGCCCTGCTGAGCGATTTCTTTAGAATGCGGAGACAGGAGA
TCAAGGCCCAGAAGAAGGCACAGAGCTCCACCGACTCTGGAGGATCTAGCGGAGGATCCTCTGGAAGCGA
GACACCAGGCACAAGCGAGTCCGCCACACCAGAGAGCTCCGGCGGCTCCTCCGGAGGATCCTCTGAGGTG
GAGTTTTCCCACGAGTACTGGATGAGACATGCCCTGACCCTGGCCAAGAGGGCACGCGATGAGAGGGAGG
TGCCTGTGGGAGCCGTGCTGGTGCTGAACAATAGAGTGATCGGCGAGGGCTGGAACAGAGCCATCGGCCT
GCACGACCCAACAGCCCATGCCGAAATTATGGCCCTGAGACAGGGCGGCCTGGTCATGCAGAACTACAGA
CTGATTGACGCCACCCTGTACGTGACATTCGAGCCTTGCGTGATGTGCGCCGGCGCCATGATCCACTCTA
GGATCGGCCGCGTGGTGTTTGGCGTGAGGAACGCAAAAACCGGCGCCGCAGGCTCCCTGATGGACGTGCT
GCACTACCCCGGCATGAATCACCGCGTCGAAATTACCGAGGGAATCCTGGCAGATGAATGTGCCGCCCTG
CTGTGCTATTTCTTTCGGATGCCTAGACAGGTGTTCAATGCTCAGAAGAAGGCCCAGAGCTCCACCGACT
CCGGAGGATCTAGCGGAGGCTCCTCTGGCTCTGAGACACCTGGCACAAGCGAGAGCGCAACACCTGAAAG
CAGCGGGGGCAGCAGCGGGGGGTCAGACAAGAAGTACAGCATCGGCCTGGCCATCGGCACCAACTCTGTG
GGCTGGGCCGTGATCACCGACGAGTACAAGGTGCCCAGCAAGAAATTCAAGGTGCTGGGCAACACCGACC
GGCACAGCATCAAGAAGAACCTGATCGGAGCCCTGCTGTTCGACAGCGGCGAAACAGCCGAGGCCACCCG
GCTGAAGAGAACCGCCAGAAGAAGATACACCAGACGGAAGAACCGGATCTGCTATCTGCAAGAGATCTTC
AGCAACGAGATGGCCAAGGTGGACGACAGCTTCTTCCACAGACTGGAAGAGTCCTTCCTGGTGGAAGAGG
ATAAGAAGCACGAGCGGCACCCCATCTTCGGCAACATCGTGGACGAGGTGGCCTACCACGAGAAGTACCC
CACCATCTACCACCTGAGAAAGAAACTGGTGGACAGCACCGACAAGGCCGACCTGCGGCTGATCTATCTG
GCCCTGGCCCACATGATCAAGTTCCGGGGCCACTTCCTGATCGAGGGCGACCTGAACCCCGACAACAGCG
ACGTGGACAAGCTGTTCATCCAGCTGGTGCAGACCTACAACCAGCTGTTCGAGGAAAACCCCATCAACGC
CAGCGGCGTGGACGCCAAGGCCATCCTGTCTGCCAGACTGAGCAAGAGCAGACGGCTGGAAAATCTGATC
GCCCAGCTGCCCGGCGAGAAGAAGAATGGCCTGTTCGGAAACCTGATTGCCCTGAGCCTGGGCCTGACCC
CCAACTTCAAGAGCAACTTCGACCTGGCCGAGGATACCAAACTGCAGCTGAGCAAGGACACCTACGACGA
CGACCTGGACAACCTGCTGGCCCAGATCGGCGACCAGTACGCCGACCTGTTTCTGGCCGCCAAGAACCTG
TCCGACGCCATCCTGCTGAGCGACATCCTGAGAGTGAACACCGAGATCACCAAGGCCCCCCTGAGCGCCT
CTATGATCAAGCTGTACGACGAGCACCACCAGGACCTGACCCTGCTGAAAGCTCTCGTGCGGCAGCAGCT
GCCTGAGAAGTACAAAGAGATTTTCTTCGACCAGAGCAAGAACGGCTACGCCGGCTACATTGACGGCGGA
GCCAGCCAGGAAGAGTTCTACAAGTTCATCAAGCCCATCCTGGAAAAGATGGACGGCACCGAGGAACTGC
TCGTGAAGCTGAACAGAGAGGACCTGCTGCGGAAGCAGCGGACCTTCGACAACGGCATCATCCCCCACCA
GATCCACCTGGGAGAGCTGCACGCCATTCTGCGGCGGCAGGAAGATTTTTACCCATTCCTGAAGGACAAC
CGGGAAAAGATCGAGAAGATCCTGACCTTCCGCATCCCCTACTACGTGGGCCCTCTGGCCAGGGGAAACA
GCAGATTCGCCTGGATGACCAGAAAGAGCGAGGAAACCATCACCCCCTGGAACTTCGAGAAGGTGGTGGA
CAAGGGCGCTTCCGCCCAGAGCTTCATCGAGCGGATGACCAACTTCGATAAGAACCTGCCCAACGAGAAG
GTGCTGCCCAAGCACAGCCTGCTGTACGAGTACTTCACCGTGTATAACGAGCTGACCAAAGTGAAATACG
TGACCGAGGGAATGAGAAAGCCCGCCTTCCTGAGCGGCGACCAGAAAAAGGCCATCGTGGACCTGCTGTT
CAAGACCAACCGGAAAGTGACCGTGAAGCAGCTGAAAGAGGACTACTTCAAGAAAATCGAGTGCTTCGAC
TCCGTGGAAATCTCCGGCGTGGAAGATCGGTTCAACGCCTCCCTGGGCACATACCACGATCTGCTGAAAA
TTATCAAGGACAAGGACTTCCTGGACAATGAGGAAAACGAGGACATTCTGGAAGATATCGTGCTGACCCT
GACACTGTTTGAGGACAGAGAGATGATCGAGGAACGGCTGAAAACCTATGCCCACCTGTTCGACGACAAA
GTGATGAAGCAGCTGAAGCGGCGGAGATACACCGGCTGGGGCAGGCTGAGCCGGAAGCTGATCAACGGCA
TCCGGGACAAGCAGTCCGGCAAGACAATCCTGGATTTCCTGAAGTCCGACGGCTTCGCCAACAGAAACTT
CATGCAGCTGATCCACGACGACAGCCTGACCTTTAAAGAGGACATCCAGAAAGCCCAGGTGTCCGGCCAG
GGCGATAGCCTGCACGAGCACATTGCCAATCTGGCCGGCAGCCCCGCCATTAAGAAGGGCATCCTGCAGA
CAGTGAAGGTGGTGGACGAGCTCGTGAAAGTGATGGGCCGGCACAAGCCCGAGAACATCGTGATCGAAAT
GGCCAGAGAGAACCAGACCACCCAGAAGGGACAGAAGAACAGCCGCGAGAGAATGAAGCGGATCGAAGAG
GGCATCAAAGAGCTGGGCAGCCAGATCCTGAAAGAACACCCCGTGGAAAACACCCAGCTGCAGAACGAGA
AGCTGTACCTGTACTACCTGCAGAATGGGCGGGATATGTACGTGGACCAGGAACTGGACATCAACCGGCT
GTCCGACTACGATGTGGACCATATCGTGCCTCAGAGCTTTCTGAAGGACGACTCCATCGACAACAAGGTG
CTGACCAGAAGCGACAAGAACCGGGGCAAGAGCGACAACGTGCCCTCCGAAGAGGTCGTGAAGAAGATGA
AGAACTACTGGCGGCAGCTGCTGAACGCCAAGCTGATTACCCAGAGAAAGTTCGACAATCTGACCAAGGC
CGAGAGAGGCGGCCTGAGCGAACTGGATAAGGCCGGCTTCATCAAGAGACAGCTGGTGGAAACCCGGCAG
ATCACAAAGCACGTGGCACAGATCCTGGACTCCCGGATGAACACTAAGTACGACGAGAATGACAAGCTGA
TCCGGGAAGTGAAAGTGATCACCCTGAAGTCCAAGCTGGTGTCCGATTTCCGGAAGGATTTCCAGTTTTA
CAAAGTGCGCGAGATCAACAACTACCACCACGCCCACGACGCCTACCTGAACGCCGTCGTGGGAACCGCC
CTGATCAAAAAGTACCCTAAGCTGGAAAGCGAGTTCGTGTACGGCGACTACAAGGTGTACGACGTGCGGA
AGATGATCGCCAAGAGCGAGCAGGAAATCGGCAAGGCTACCGCCAAGTACTTCTTCTACAGCAACATCAT
GAACTTTTTCAAGACCGAGATTACCCTGGCCAACGGCGAGATCCGGAAGCGGCCTCTGATCGAGACAAAC
GGCGAAACCGGGGAGATCGTGTGGGATAAGGGCCGGGATTTTGCCACCGTGCGGAAAGTGCTGAGCATGC
CCCAAGTGAATATCGTGAAAAAGACCGAGGTGCAGACAGGCGGCTTCAGCAAAGAGTCTATCCGGCCCAA
GAGGAACAGCGATAAGCTGATCGCCAGAAAGAAGGACTGGGACCCTAAGAAGTACGGCGGCTTCGTCAGC
CCCACCGTGGCCTATTCTGTGCTGGTGGTGGCCAAAGTGGAAAAGGGCAAGTCCAAGAAACTGAAGAGTG
TGAAAGAGCTGCTGGGGATCACCATCATGGAAAGAAGCAGCTTCGAGAAGAATCCCATCGACTTTCTGGA
AGCCAAGGGCTACAAAGAAGTGAAAAAGGACCTGATCATCAAGCTGCCTAAGTACTCCCTGTTCGAGCTG
GAAAACGGCCGGAAGAGAATGCTGGCCTCTGCCCGCTTTCTGCAGAAGGGAAACGAACTGGCCCTGCCCT
CCAAATATGTGAACTTCCTGTACCTGGCCAGCCACTATGAGAAGCTGAAGGGCTCCCCCGAGGATAATGA
GCAGAAACAGCTGTTTGTGGAACAGCACAAGCACTACCTGGACGAGATCATCGAGCAGATCAGCGAGTTC
TCCAAGAGAGTGATCCTGGCCGACGCTAATCTGGACAAAGTGCTGTCCGCCTACAACAAGCACCGGGATA
AGCCCATCAGAGAGCAGGCCGAGAATATCATCCACCTGTTTACCCTGACCAATCTGGGAGCCCCTCGGGC
CTTCAAGTACTTTGACACCACCATCGACCGGAAGGAGTACCGGAGCACCAAAGAGGTGCTGGACGCCACC
CTGATCCACCAGAGCATCACCGGCCTGTACGAGACACGGATCGACCTGTCTCAGCTGGGAGGTGACTCTG
GCGGCTCAAAAAGAACCGCCGACGGCAGCGAATTCGAGCCCAAGAAGAAGAGGAAAGTCTAACCGGTCAT
CATCACCATCACCATTGAGTTTAAACCCGCTGATCAGCCTCGACTGTGCCTTCTAGTTGCCAGCCATCTG
TTGTTTGCCCCTCCCCCGTGCCTTCCTTGACCCTGGAAGGTGCCACTCCCACTGTCCTTTCCTAATAAAA
TGAGGAAATTGCATCGCATTGTCTGAGTAGGTGTCATTCTATTCTGGGGGGTGGGGTGGGGCAGGACAGC
AAGGGGGAGGATTGGGAAGACAATAGCAGGCATGCTGGGGATGCGGTGGGCTCTATGGCTTCTGAGGCGG
AAAGAACCAGCTGGGGCTCGATACCGTCGACCTCTAGCTAGAGCTTGGCGTAATCATGGTCATAGCTGTT
TCCTGTGTGAAATTGTTATCCGCTCACAATTCCACACAACATACGAGCCGGAAGCATAAAGTGTAAAGCC
TAGGGTGCCTAATGAGTGAGCTAACTCACATTAATTGCGTTGCGCTCACTGCCCGCTTTCCAGTCGGGAA
ACCTGTCGTGCCAGCTGCATTAATGAATCGGCCAACGCGCGGGGAGAGGCGGTTTGCGTATTGGGCGCTC
TTCCGCTTCCTCGCTCACTGACTCGCTGCGCTCGGTCGTTCGGCTGCGGCGAGCGGTATCAGCTCACTCA
AAGGCGGTAATACGGTTATCCACAGAATCAGGGGATAACGCAGGAAAGAACATGTGAGCAAAAGGCCAGC
AAAAGGCCAGGAACCGTAAAAAGGCCGCGTTGCTGGCGTTTTTCCATAGGCTCCGCCCCCCTGACGAGCA
TCACAAAAATCGACGCTCAAGTCAGAGGTGGCGAAACCCGACAGGACTATAAAGATACCAGGCGTTTCCC
CCTGGAAGCTCCCTCGTGCGCTCTCCTGTTCCGACCCTGCCGCTTACCGGATACCTGTCCGCCTTTCTCC
CTTCGGGAAGCGTGGCGCTTTCTCATAGCTCACGCTGTAGGTATCTCAGTTCGGTGTAGGT
